Addgene plasmid #79433: pcDNA4c/His-Xpress-HA-hBIG1(E793K)
Purpose: Expresses N-terminally His6, Xpress and HA-tagged BIG1(E793K) in mammalian cells
Depositing lab: Kazuhisa Nakayama. Publication: BIG2, a guanine nucleotide exchange factor for ADP-ribosylation factors: its localization to recycling endosomes and implication in the endosome integrity. Shin HW, Morinaga N, Noda M, Nakayama K. Mol Biol Cell. 2004 Dec;15(12):5283-94. Epub 2004 Sep 22. 10.1091/mbc.e04-05-0388 PubMed 15385626.
Backbone
  Vector backbone: pcDNA4c
  Backbone manufacturer: ThermoFisher Scientific
  Vector type: Mammalian Expression
  Selectable markers: Zeocin
Growth in bacteria
  Bacterial resistance: Ampicillin, 100 μg/mL
  Growth temperature: 37°C
  Growth strain: DH5alpha
  Growth instructions: Insert is somewhat toxic to E. coli. Requires long incubation time to see colonies after transformation and only small colonies should be chosen for use. Fresh colonies (direct from incubator; not stored at 4C) must be used for growth in liquid culture. See depositor’s comments for additional info
  Copy number: Unknown
Gene/Insert
  Gene/Insert name: BIG1
  Species: H. sapiens (human)
  Mutation: changed Glutamic acid 793 to Lysine
  Entrez Gene: ARFGEF1 (a.k.a. ARFGEP1, BIG1, DEDISB, P200)
  Tag / fusion protein: HA (N terminal on insert); His6 (N terminal on backbone); Xpress (N terminal on backbone)
Terms and licenses: Academic/Nonprofit Terms; Industry Terms: Not Available to Industry
Depositor comments: It is tricky to amplify the plasmid. After transformation of the plasmid into E. coli, not only the transformants grow very slowly (usually, it takes more than 20 h for the transformants to form visible colonies on ampicillin‐containing plates and colony size is smaller than usual one), but also their viability is drastically decreased during storage at 4C. Therefore, we routinely use fresh transformants for plasmid preparation. The plasmid yield decreases with the progress of the day after transformation. It is not recommended to make a pre-culture (~ 2ml) from a single colony for large scale culture. We strongly recommend that after transformation and recovery culture (for 1hr at 37C), bring all transformants to large scale culture (~ 200 ml) directly containing ampicillin.
How to cite: pcDNA4c/His-Xpress-HA-hBIG1(E793K) was a gift from Kazuhisa Nakayama (Addgene plasmid # 79433 ; http://n2t.net/addgene:79433 ; RRID:Addgene_79433)
