[The description below was written by a language model from this plasmid's Addgene catalogue record.]
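Description:
pcDNA4c/His-Xpress-HA-hBIG1(E793K) is a mammalian expression plasmid built on the commercial pcDNA4c backbone. It is propagated in E. coli under ampicillin selection, and it carries a Zeocin marker that allows selection of transfected mammalian cells. The copy number is listed as unknown. No feature table accompanies the record, and the promoter is not explicitly stated, although vectors of the pcDNA4/His family generally use the CMV immediate-early promoter to drive strong constitutive expression.

The insert is human BIG1, the product of the ARFGEF1 gene, a brefeldin A-inhibited guanine nucleotide exchange factor for ADP-ribosylation factors (ARFs). It carries a point mutation changing glutamic acid 793 to lysine. The record does not describe the functional consequence of this change. A glutamate-to-lysine substitution in the catalytic Sec7 domain of ARF exchange factors is commonly used to produce a catalytically inactive, dominant-negative form, which would fit the associated study of BIG-family proteins in endosome integrity. The protein is expressed with three N-terminal tags: a His6 tag and an Xpress epitope supplied by the backbone, followed by an HA epitope attached to the insert. Together these allow metal-affinity purification and detection by immunoblotting or immunofluorescence.

The construct is suited to comparing mutant and wild-type BIG1 in studies of localization and membrane trafficking in cultured mammalian cells. The depositor notes that the insert is somewhat toxic to E. coli, so transformants grow slowly, form small colonies and lose viability on storage, making the plasmid difficult to amplify.
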