>Addgene plasmid #79433 | pcDNA4c/His-Xpress-HA-hBIG1(E793K) | depositor partial sequence | sequence record 180704 | BIG1-WT
ATGTATGAGGGGAAGAAGACGAAGAACATGTTCCTGACCCGGGCTCTGGAGAAGATATTGGCCGACAAGG
AAGTGAAGAAGGCGCATCACTCCCAGCTGCGCAAAGCTTGCGAGGTGGCGTTAGAGGAAATAAAAGCGGA
AACTGAAAAACAGAGTCCTCCTCATGGAGAAGCAAAAGCTGGATCAAGCACCCTTCCACCAGTGAAATCA
AAGACAAATTTTATTGAAGCAGACAAGTACTTCTTGCCTTTTGAGTTGGCATGCCAGTCCAAATGTCCTC
GCATAGTTAGTACATCTCTAGATTGCTTACAGAAACTTATTGCTTATGGGCACTTGACTGGCAATGCTCC
AGATAGTACAACACCAGGCAAAAAATTAATTGATAGAATTATTGAAACAATATGTGGCTGCTTTCAGGGC
CCTCAGACAGATGAAGGAGTTCAGCTGCAGATAATAAAGGCTTTACTTACTGCAGTAACATCACAACACA
TAGAAATTCATGAAGGGACTGTACTGCAAGCTGTGAGAACATGTTACAATATCTACTTAGCAAGCAAAAA
TCTCATCAATCAGACAACAGCCAAAGCTACTCTCACTCAGATGCTAAATGTTATCTTTGCACGCATGGAA
AACCAAGCATTACAGGAAGCAAAACAAATGGAAAAAGAAAGGCATCGGCAGCATCATCATCTGTTACAGT
CTCCAGTAAGCCATCACGAGCCTGAATCACCTCAACTTAGATATTTGCCACCTCAGACTGTTGATCATAT
ATCCCAAGAACACGAAGGGGACCTTGACCTCCATACAAATGATGTAGATAAAAGTCTTCAGGATGACACA
GAGCCTGAAAATGGATCTGATATTTCCAGTGCAGAAAATGAACAGACTGAAGCTGATCAGGCAACTGCAG
CTGAAACATTATCTAAAAATGAAGTGTTATATGACGGAGAAAACCATGATTGTGAGGAAAAGCCACAAGA
CATTGTACAGAACATTGTAGAAGAAATGGTGAACATTGTTGTTGGAGATATGGGAGAAGGGACTACTATA
AATGCAAGTGCAGATGGCAACATTGGAACTATAGAGGATGGTAGTGACAGTGAAAATATTCAAGCAAATG
GAATTCCAGGAACACCAATTTCTGTTGCATATACACCATCCTTACCTGATGATAGATTGTCAGTCTCTTC
CAATGATACTCAGGAATCTGGAAATTCTTCAGGACCTTCACCTGGTGCTAAGTTTTCCCACATTTTACAA
AAGGATGCCTTTCTAGTATTCAGGTCATTGTGTAAACTGTCAATGAAACCACTGTCAGATGGACCACCAG
ATCCAAAGTCTCATGAACTACGATCCAAGATTCTTTCATTGCAGTTACTTCTATCCATTCTGCAGAATGC
AGGACCTATTTTCAGGACAAATGAGATGTTTATTAATGCTATTAAGCAGTATCTTTGTGTTGCACTCTCA
AAAAATGGAGTCTCATCTGTTCCAGAGGTTTTTGAGCTTTCTCTTTCTATATTTCTTACTTTGTTGTCAA
ATTTCAAGACACATCTGAAGATGCAAATTGAGGTGTTCTTTAAAGAAATTTTCTTATACATTTTGGAAAC
TTCTACCAGCTCATTTGATCACAAATGGATGGTTATTCAGACACTGACGAGGATTTGTGCAGATGCTCAG
AGTGTAGTGGATATTTATGTAAACTATGACTGTGACTTAAATGCAGCCAATATATTTGAAAGACTAGTAA
ATGATCTATCAAAAATTGCTCAAGGAAGGGGCAGTCAAGAACTTGGTATGAGTAATGTTCAGGAATTGAG
CCTGAGGAAAAAAGGTTTAGAATGCTTAGTGTCGATTTTGAAGTGTATGGTTGAATGGAGTAAGGATCAG
TATGTGAATCCCAACTCCCAGACAACTCTTGGTCAGGAAAAACCCTCAGAGCAAGAGATGAGTGAAATCA
AACACCCTGAGACAATAAACAGATACGGAAGTTTAAATTCCCTGGAGTCAACATCATCATCAGGAATAGG
CAGCTACAGTACACAGATGTCTGGCACTGATAATCCAGAACAATTTGAGGTCCTAAAGCAACAAAAAGAA
ATAATAGAACAAGGGATAGATTTATTTAATAAGAAACCAAAGAGAGGAATACAGTACCTCCAAGAACAAG
GGATGCTTGGCACCACACCTGAAGATATTGCCCAATTCTTACATCAAGAGGAAAGATTAGACTCTACTCA
AGTGGGTGAGTTCCTGGGAGATAATGATAAATTTAACAAAGAAGTCATGTATGCATATGTGGACCAACAT
GACTTTTCAGGAAAAGACTTCGTTTCAGCCCTTCGTATGTTTCTAGAAGGATTTCGTCTTCCAGGGGAAG
CTCAGAAAATCGATCGATTAATGGAAAAATTTGCTGCAAGATACCTAGAATGCAACCAAGGACAAACTCT
CTTTGCTAGTGCGGATACAGCTTATGTTTTGGCTTATTCAATTATCATGTTGACCACAGACCTTCACAGT
CCACAGGTGAAAAATAAAATGACAAAGGAACAATACATTAAGATGAATAGAGGTATCAATGACAGTAAAG
ACCTTCCTGAAGAGTATCTATCAGCCATCTATAATGAAATAGCTGGGAAAAAGATATCAATGAAAGAAAC
AAAAGAACTAACAATCCCTACAAAATCAAGTAAACAGAATGTAGCCAGTGAAAAACAAAGAAGACTTCTG
TATAACTTAGAAATGGAGCAGATGGCCAAGACAGCTAAAGCACTCATGGAGGCCGTGAGCCATGTTCAGG
CACCCTTTACAAGTGCAACACATTTGGAGCATGTGAGGCCCATGTTTAAGTTGGCTTGGACGCCTTTTCT
GGCTGCATTCAGTGTGGGTCTACAAGATTGTGATGATACTGAAGTAGCCTCTCTTTGCCTGGAAGGTATA
AGATGTGCAATCAGAATTGCATGCATTTTCAGCATTCAGCTGGAGAGAGATGCATATGTCCAGGCACTAG
CAAGATTTACCTTACTCACAGTGAGTTCCGGTATTACTGAAATGAAACAGAAGAACATTGACACAATAAA
AACACTTATCACAGTGGCTCATACAGATGGAAATTATTTAGGAAATTCATGGCATGAGATTCTGAAGTGC
ATCAGTCAGTTGGAGCTGGCACAGCTTATAGGAACTGGAGTGAAACCTCGATACATTTCTGGAACAGTGC
GAGGCAGAGAAGGATCTCTTACTGGAACAAAAGATCAGGCTCCTGATGAATTTGTGGGTTTAGGGCTAGT
TGGAGGAAATGTGGACTGGAAACAGATAGCAAGTATTCAGGAATCCATTGGAGAAACCAGTTCTCAGAGT
GTTGTTGTTGCTGTAGATAGAATATTCACAGGATCTACAAGGCTAGATGGAAATGCCATTGTGGATTTTG
TCCGTTGGCTCTGTGCTGTGTCTATGGATGAATTACTTTCCACGACACACCCAAGAATGTTTAGTCTACA
AAAAATAGTAGAAATATCATATTACAACATGGGAAGAATAAGATTACAGTGGTCTCGAATTTGGGAAGTT
ATTGGAGATCATTTTAATAAGGTTGGGTGTAATCCTAATGAAGATGTAGCTATTTTTGCAGTAGACTCCT
TGAGGCAGTTGTCAATGAAGTTCTTAGAGAAAGGGGAGCTTGCTAACTTCAGATTCCAGAAGGATTTCTT
AAGACCTTTTGAACATATAATGAAACGGAACAGGTCTCCAACAATTCGAGATATGGTTGTACGGTGTATA
GCACAGATGGTTAATTCTCAAGCTGCTAACATTCGATCTGGATGGAAGAACATTTTCTCTGTATTTCATC
TAGCTGCATCTGATCAAGATGAAAGCATAGTGGAACTTGCATTCCAAACAACCGGGCACATTGTCACCCT
TGTATTTGAAAAACACTTTCCAGCGACCATTGATTCTTTCCAGGATGCAGTGAAGTGTTTGTCTGAATTT
GCGTGCAATGCAGCTTTCCCAGACACAAGTATGGAAGCAATTCGACTTATTCGCCATTGTGCAAAATATG
TGTCTGATAGACCTCAGGCTTTCAAGGAATACACAAGCGATGATATGAACGTAGCACCTGAAGACAGGGT
GTGGGTGAGAGGATGGTTCCCAATTCTCTTTGAGTTATCCTGTATCATCAATAGATGCAAATTAGATGTA
AGAACCAGGGGTTTAACAGTAATGTTTGAAATAATGAAAACATATGGCCACACTTATGAGAAACACTGGT
GGCAGGATTTATTTAGAATTGTTTTCAGAATCTTTGACAATATGAAATTGCCAGAACAACAGACAGAGAA
AGCTGAATGGATGACAACAACTTGCAATCATGCACTTTATGCAATCTGTGATGTATTCACTCAGTATTTA
GAAGTACTCAGTGATGTACTTTTGGATGACATTTTTGCTCAGCTCTACTGGTGTGTGCAGCAAGACAATG
AGCAGTTAGCGCGATCTGGTACAAACTGTTTAGAGAATGTTGTTATTCTGAATGGTGAAAAATTTACCCT
AGAAATCTGGGATAAAACTTGCAACTGCACACTGGATATCTTCAAAACCACAATCCCACATGCGCTGTTG
ACCTGGCGACCCAATTCTGGAGAAACTGCCCCCCCACCTCCATCTCCTGTAAGTGAAAAGCCATTGGATA
CAATATCACAGAAGTCTGTAGATATTCATGATTCTATTCAACCAAGGTCTGTGGATAACAGACCACAAGC
ACCACTGGTTTCTGCGTCTGCTGTTAATGAAGAAGTCAGCAAAATTAAATCTACAGCAAAATTTCCAGAA
CAAAAATTGTTTGCTGCCCTGTTGATTAAATGTGTTGTGCAGCTGGAACTCATCCAGACTATCGACAACA
TTGTCTTCTTCCCAGCCACAAGTAAGAAAGAAGATGCAGAAAACTTAGCTGCAGCACAGAGAGATGCGGT
GGACTTTGATGTTCGCGTTGATACTCAAGACCAAGGAATGTACCGCTTTTTAACATCACAACAACTTTTT
AAGCTACTGGACTGCTTATTAGAGTCACATAGATTTGCAAAAGCGTTTAATTCCAACAACGAACAGAGGA
CTGCCCTGTGGAAAGCAGGATTCAAAGGCAAATCCAAGCCCAACCTTCTGAAGCAGGAGACCAGCAGCCT
GGCCTGTGGGCTGCGCATTCTCTTCCGGATGTACATGGATGAGAGCCGCGTTAGTGCCTGGGAGGAGGTC
CAGCAGAGGCTTTTGAATGTCTGCAGTGAAGCACTAAGTTACTTCCTCACTCTAACATCAGAAAGTCATC
GAGAAGCCTGGACTAACTTACTGCTTTTGTTTCTAACTAAAGTTCTAAAGATAAGTGATAATAGGTTTAA
AGCTCATGCATCATTCTACTACCCTCTCTTATGTGAAATTATGCAATTTGACTTGATTCCTGAACTTCGT
GCTGTTCTTAGAAGATTTTTTCTGCGAATCGGAGTAGTTTTTCAGATATCACAACCACCTGAACAGGAAC
TTGGAATAAACAAGCAATGA
