>Addgene plasmid #79433 | pcDNA4c/His-Xpress-HA-hBIG1(E793K) | addgene partial sequence | sequence record 181544 | BIG1-EKmut 5'-agaacaatttgaggtcctaaag-3'
ATAGATTTATTTAATAAGAAACCAAAGAGAGGAATACAGTACCTCCAAGAACAAGGGATGCTTGGCACCA
CACCTGAAGATATTGCCCAATTCTTACATCAAGAGGAAAGATTAGACTCTACTCAAGTGGGTGAGTTCCT
GGGAGATAATGATAAATTTAACAAAGAAGTCATGTATGCATATGTGGACCAACATGACTTTTCAGGAAAA
GACTTCGTTTCAGCCCTTCGTATGTTTCTAGAAGGATTTCGTCTTCCTGGGAAAGCCCAAAAAATTGACC
GATTAATGGAAAAATTTGCTGCAAGATACCTAGAATGCAACCAAGGACAAACTCTCTTTGCTAGTGCGGA
TACAGCTTATGTTTTGGCTTATTCAATTATCATGTTGACCACAGACCTTCACAGTCCACAGGTGAAAAAT
AAAATGACAAAGGAACAATACATTAAGATGAATAGAGGTATCAATGACAGTAAAGACCTTCCTGAAGAGT
ATCTATCAGCCATCTATAATGAAATAGCTGGGAAAAAGATATCAATGAAAGAAACAAAAGAACTAACAAT
CCCTACAAAATCAAGTAAACAGAATGTAGCCAGTGAAAAACAAAGAAGACTTCTGTATAACTTAGAAATG
GAGCAGATGGCCAAGACAGCTAAAGCACTCATGGAGGCCGTGAGCCATGTTCAGGCACCCTTTACAAGTG
CAACACATTTGGAGCATGTGAGGCCCATGTTTAAGTTGGCTTGGACGCCTTTTCTGGCTGCATTCAGTGT
GGGTCTACAAGATTGTGATGATACTG
