>Addgene plasmid #79433 | pcDNA4c/His-Xpress-HA-hBIG1(E793K) | addgene partial sequence | sequence record 181545 | T7 5'-TAATACGACTCACTATAGGG-3'
AAGAACATGTTCCTGACCCGGGCTCTGGAGAAGATATTGGCCGACAAGGAAGTGAAGAAGGCGCATCACT
CCCAGCTGCGCAAAGCTTGCGAGGTGGCGTTAGAGGAAATAAAAGCGGAAACTGAAAAACAGA
